>Addgene plasmid #127913 | pmNeonGreenHO-mito | depositor full sequence | sequence record 245169 | pmNeonGreenHO-mito sequence 4883 bps
TAGTTATTAATAGTAATCAATTACGGGGTCATTAGTTCATAGCCCATATATGGAGTTCCGCGTTACATAA
CTTACGGTAAATGGCCCGCCTGGCTGACCGCCCAACGACCCCCGCCCATTGACGTCAATAATGACGTATG
TTCCCATAGTAACGCCAATAGGGACTTTCCATTGACGTCAATGGGTGGAGTATTTACGGTAAACTGCCCA
CTTGGCAGTACATCAAGTGTATCATATGCCAAGTACGCCCCCTATTGACGTCAATGACGGTAAATGGCCC
GCCTGGCATTATGCCCAGTACATGACCTTATGGGACTTTCCTACTTGGCAGTACATCTACGTATTAGTCA
TCGCTATTACCATGGTGATGCGGTTTTGGCAGTACATCAATGGGCGTGGATAGCGGTTTGACTCACGGGG
ATTTCCAAGTCTCCACCCCATTGACGTCAATGGGAGTTTGTTTTGGCACCAAAATCAACGGGACTTTCCA
AAATGTCGTAACAACTCCGCCCCATTGACGCAAATGGGCGGTAGGCGTGTACGGTGGGAGGTCTATATAA
GCAGAGCTGGTTTAGTGAACCGTCAGATCCGCTAGCGCCACCATGGTCAGCAAAGGCGAAGAAGACAACA
TGGCATCACTGCCAGCGACACACGAACTTCATATTTTCGGCTCCATCAATGGTGTGGACTTCGATATGGT
TGGACAGGGTACTGGGAACCCTAACGATGGATATGAGGAGTTGAACTTGAAGAGTACCAAGGGCGATCTT
CAGTTTTCACCTTGGATTCTCGTACCTCATATAGGTTATGGCTTTCATCAATATCTGCCCTATCCTGACG
GTATGTCACCTTTCCAAGCAGCTATGGTTGACGGGAGCGGTTATCAGGTTCACCGGACAATGCAGTTTGA
AGATGGAGCCTCTTTGACCGTAAATTATCGGTATACTTATGAGGGCAGCCATATTAAAGGCGAGGCTCAA
GTTAAGGGGACTGGGTTCCCCGCGGATGGTCCCGTAATGACAAACAGTCTGACGGCTGCAGACTGGTGCC
GCTCTAAGAAGACATATCCAAATGACAAGACGATTATTAGCACTTTCAAGTGGTCATACACTACAGGAAA
TGGTAAACGCTATAGGAGCACTGCCCGGACCACGTATACTTTCGCGAAGCCGATGGCGGCAAATTATTTG
AAAAACCAACCGATGTATGTGTTCAGAAAGACAGAACTCAAGCATTCTAAAACTGAACTGAACTTCAAAG
AGTGGCAGAAAGCCTTTACTGATGTAATGGGCATGGACGAACTCTATAAGTCCGGACTCAGATCCGGTGG
AGGCGGTTCAGGCGGAGGTGGCTCTGGCGGTGGCGGATCGAGATCTAAACTAATTGCTAAAAGTGCAGAA
GACGAAAAAGCGAAGGAAGAACCAGGGAACCATACGACGTTAATTCTTGCAATGTTAGCTATTGGCGTGT
TCTCTTTAGGGGCGTTTATCAAAATTATTCAATTAAGAAAAAATAATTAAGTCGACGGTACCGCGGGCCC
GGGATCCACCGGATCTAGATAACTGATCATAATCAGCCATACCACATTTGTAGAGGTTTTACTTGCTTTA
AAAAACCTCCCACACCTCCCCCTGAACCTGAAACATAAAATGAATGCAATTGTTGTTGTTAACTTGTTTA
TTGCAGCTTATAATGGTTACAAATAAAGCAATAGCATCACAAATTTCACAAATAAAGCATTTTTTTCACT
GCATTCTAGTTGTGGTTTGTCCAAACTCATCAATGTATCTTAACGCGTAAATTGTAAGCGTTAATATTTT
GTTAAAATTCGCGTTAAATTTTTGTTAAATCAGCTCATTTTTTAACCAATAGGCCGAAATCGGCAAAATC
CCTTATAAATCAAAAGAATAGACCGAGATAGGGT
[37 nt withheld, positions 1925-1961]
AAAGAACGTGGACTCCAACGTCAAAGG
[49 nt withheld, positions 1989-2037]
T
[91 nt withheld, positions 2039-2129]
G
[124 nt withheld, positions 2131-2254]
CAGGTGGCACTTTTCGGGGAAATGTGCGCGGAACCCCTATTTGTTTATTTTTCTAAATACATTCAAATAT
GTATCCGCTCATGAGACAATAACCCTGATAAATGCTTCAATAATATTGAAAAAGGAAGAGTCCTGAGGCG
GAAAGAACCAGCTGTGGAATGTGTGTCAGTTAGGGTGTGGAAAGTCCCCAGGCTCCCCAGCAGGCAGAAG
TATGCAAAGCATGCATCTCAATTAGTCAGCAACCAGGTGTGGAAAGTCCCCAGGCTCCCCAGCAGGCAGA
AGTATGCAAAGCATGCATCTCAATTAGTCAGCAACCATAGTCCCGCCCCTAACTCCGCCCATCCCGCCCC
TAACTCCGCCCAGTTCCGCCCATTCTCCGCCCCATGGCTGACTAATTTTTTTTATTTATGCAGAGGCCGA
GGCCGCCTCGGCCTCTGAGCTATTCCAGAAGTAGTGAGGAGGCTTTTTTGGAGGCCTAGGCTTTTGCAAA
GATCGATCAAGAGACAGGATGAGGATCGTTTCGCATGATTGAACAAGATGGATTGCACGCAGGTTCTCCG
GCCGCTTGGGTGGAGAGGCTATTCGGCTATGACTGGGCACAACAGACAATCGGCTGCTCTGATGCCGCCG
TGTTCCGGCTGTCAGCGCAGGGGCGCCCGGTTCTTTTTGTCAAGACCGACCTGTCCGGTGCCCTGAATGA
ACTGCAAGACGAGGCAGCGCGGCTATCGTGGCTGGCCACGACGGGCGTTCCTTGCGCAGCTGTGCTCGAC
GTTGTCACTGAAGCGGGAAGGGACTGGCTGCTATTGGGCGAAGTGCCGGGGCAGGATCTCCTGTCATCTC
ACCTTGCTCCTGCCGAGAAAGTATCCATCATGGCTGATGCAATGCGGCGGCTGCATACGCTTGATCCGGC
TACCTGCCCATTCGACCACCAAGCGAAACATCGCATCGAGCGAGCACGTACTCGGATGGAAGCCGGTCTT
GTCGATCAGGATGATCTGGACGAAGAGCATCAGGGGCTCGCGCCAGCCGAACTGTTCGCCAGGCTCAAGG
CGAGCATGCCCGACGGCGAGGATCTCGTCGTGACCCATGGCGATGCCTGCTTGCCGAATATCATGGTGGA
AAATGGCCGCTTTTCTGGATTCATCGACTGTGGCCGGCTGGGTGTGGCGGACCGCTATCAGGACATAGCG
TTGGCTACCCGTGATATTGCTGAAGAGCTTGGCGGCGAATGGGCTGACCGCTTCCTCGTGCTTTACGGTA
TCGCCGCTCCCGATTCGCAGCGCATCGCCTTCTATCGCCTTCTTGACGAGTTCTTCTGAGCGGGACTCTG
GGGTTCGAAATGACCGACCAAGCGACGCCCAACCTGCCATCACGAGATTTCGATTCCACCGCCGCCTTCT
ATGAAAGGTTGGGCTTCGGAATCGTTTTCCGGGACGCCGGCTGGATGATCCTCCAGCGCGGGGATCTCAT
GCTGGAGTTCTTCGCCCACCCTAGGGGGAGGCTAACTGAAACACGGAAGGAGACAATACCGGAAGGAACC
CGCGCTATGACGGCAATAAAAAGACAGAATAAAACGCACGGTGTTGGGTCGTTTGTTCATAAACGCGGGG
TTCGGTCCCAGGGCTGGCACTCTGTCGATACCCCACCGAGACCCCATTGGGGCCAATACGCCCGCGTTTC
TTCCTTTTCCCCACCCCACCCCCCAAGTTCGGGTGAAGGCCCAGGGCTCGCAGCCAACGTCGGGGCGGCA
GGCCCTGCCATAGCCTCAGGTTACTCATATATACTTTAGATTGATTTAAAACTTCATTTTTAATTTAAAA
GGATCTAGGTGAAGATCCTTTTTGATAATCTCATGACCAAAATCCCTTAACGTGAGTTTTCGTTCCACTG
AGCGTCAGACCCCGTAGAAAAGATCAAAGGATCTTCTTGAGATCCTTTTTTTCTGCGCGTAATCTGCTGC
TTGCAAACAAAAAAACCACCGCTACCAGCGGTGGTTTGTTTGCCGGATCAAGAGCTACCAACTCTTTTTC
CGAAGGTAACTGGCTTCAGCAGAGCGCAGATACCAAATACTGTCCTTCTAGTGTAGCCGTAGTTAGGCCA
CCACTTCAAGAACTCTGTAGCACCGCCTACATACCTCGCTCTGCTAATCCTGTTACCAGTGGCTGCTGCC
AGTGGCGATAAGTCGTGTCTTACCGGGTTGGACTCAAGACGATAGTTACCGGATAAGGCGCAGCGGTCGG
GCTGAACGGGGGGTTCGTGCACACAGCCCAGCTTGGAGCGAACGACCTACACCGAACTGAGATACCTACA
GCGTGAGCTATGAGAAAGCGCCACGCTTCCCGAAGGGAGAAAGGCGGACAGGTATCCGGTAAGCGGCAGG
GTCGGAACAGGAGAGCGCACGAGGGAGCTTCCAGGGGGAAACGCCTGGTATCTTTATAGTCCTGTCGGGT
TTCGCCACCTCTGACTTGAGCGTCGATTTTTGTGATGCTCGTCAGGGGGGCGGAGCCTATGGAAAAACGC
CAGCAACGCGGCCTTTTTACGGTTCCTGGCCTTTTGCTGGCCTTTTGCTCACATGTTCTTTCCTGCGTTA
TCCCCTGATTCTGTGGATAACCGTATTACCGCCATGCAT
Features (pLannotate 1.2.2; 15 found; start..end, strand, type, name):
     61..364     +  enhancer       CMV enhancer: human cytomegalovirus immediate early enhancer
    365..568     +  promoter       CMV promoter: human cytomegalovirus (CMV) immediate early promoter
    603..1310    +  CDS            mNeonGreen: mNeonGreen is a basic (constitutively fluorescent) green/yellow fluorescent protein published in 2013, derived from Branchiostoma lanceolatum. It is reported to be a very rapidly-maturing monomer with moderate acid sensitivity.
   1377..1517    +  CDS            actA (fragment): ACTA_LISMO - Also known as prtB. Experimental evidence at protein level: Swiss-Prot protein existence level 1. Virulence factor required for host cell microfilament interaction. It induces actin assembly around the bacteria to allow it to move within the cytoplasm. It is involved in the actin polymerization process. It seems to act as a nucleator that induces the reorganization of the actin cytoskeleton. From Listeria monocytogenes serovar 1/2a (strain ATCC BAA-679 / EGD-e).
   1520..1547    +  misc_feature   MCS (fragment): multiple cloning site
   1564..1648    +  CDS            large T antigen (fragment): large T antigen from SV40 (simian virus 40)
   1671..1792    +  polyA_signal   SV40 poly(A) signal: SV40 polyadenylation signal
   1826..2254    -  rep_origin     f1 ori (sequence partly withheld): f1 bacteriophage origin of replication; arrow indicates direction of (+) strand synthesis
   2281..2385    +  promoter       AmpR promoter: bla
   2387..2744    +  promoter       SV40 promoter: SV40 enhancer and early promoter
   2779..3573    +  CDS            NeoR/KanR: aminoglycoside phosphotransferase from Tn5; aph(3')-II (or nptII); confers resistance to neomycin, kanamycin, and G418 (Geneticin®)
   3594..3746    +  CDS            ble (fragment): BLE_KLEPN - Experimental evidence at protein level: Swiss-Prot protein existence level 1. Binding protein with a strong affinity to the bleomycin family of antibiotics. Binds to CL990; an antimitotic-antibiotic compound. From Klebsiella pneumoniae.
   3805..3852    +  polyA_signal   HSV TK poly(A) signal: herpes simplex virus thymidine kinase polyadenylation signal (Cole and Stacy, 1985)
   3943..3959    -  polyA_signal   bGH poly(A) signal (fragment): bovine growth hormone polyadenylation signal
   4181..4769    +  rep_origin     ori: high-copy-number ColE1/pMB1/pBR322/pUC origin of replication
