>Addgene plasmid #127913 | pmNeonGreenHO-mito | addgene full sequence | sequence record 252343 | Addgene NGS Result
CGTTACATAACTTACGGTAAATGGCCCGCCTGGCTGACCGCCCAACGACCCCCGCCCATTGACGTCAATA
ATGACGTATGTTCCCATAGTAACGCCAATAGGGACTTTCCATTGACGTCAATGGGTGGAGTATTTACGGT
AAACTGCCCACTTGGCAGTACATCAAGTGTATCATATGCCAAGTACGCCCCCTATTGACGTCAATGACGG
TAAATGGCCCGCCTGGCATTATGCCCAGTACATGACCTTATGGGACTTTCCTACTTGGCAGTACATCTAC
GTATTAGTCATCGCTATTACCATGGTGATGCGGTTTTGGCAGTACATCAATGGGCGTGGATAGCGGTTTG
ACTCACGGGGATTTCCAAGTCTCCACCCCATTGACGTCAATGGGAGTTTGTTTTGGCACCAAAATCAACG
GGACTTTCCAAAATGTCGTAACAACTCCGCCCCATTGACGCAAATGGGCGGTAGGCGTGTACGGTGGGAG
GTCTATATAAGCAGAGCTGGTTTAGTGAACCGTCAGATCCGCTAGCGCCACCATGGTCAGCAAAGGCGAA
GAAGACAACATGGCATCACTGCCAGCGACACACGAACTTCATATTTTCGGCTCCATCAATGGTGTGGACT
TCGATATGGTTGGACAGGGTACTGGGAACCCTAACGATGGATATGAGGAGTTGAACTTGAAGAGTACCAA
GGGCGATCTTCAGTTTTCACCTTGGATTCTCGTACCTCATATAGGTTATGGCTTTCATCAATATCTGCCC
TATCCTGACGGTATGTCACCTTTCCAAGCAGCTATGGTTGACGGGAGCGGTTATCAGGTTCACCGGACAA
TGCAGTTTGAAGATGGAGCCTCTTTGACCGTAAATTATCGGTATACTTATGAGGGCAGCCATATTAAAGG
CGAGGCTCAAGTTAAGGGGACTGGGTTCCCCGCGGATGGTCCCGTAATGACAAACAGTCTGACGGCTGCA
GACTGGTGCCGCTCTAAGAAGACATATCCAAATGACAAGACGATTATTAGCACTTTCAAGTGGTCATACA
CTACAGGAAATGGTAAACGCTATAGGAGCACTGCCCGGACCACGTATACTTTCGCGAAGCCGATGGCGGC
AAATTATTTGAAAAACCAACCGATGTATGTGTTCAGAAAGACAGAACTCAAGCATTCTAAAACTGAACTG
AACTTCAAAGAGTGGCAGAAAGCCTTTACTGATGTAATGGGCATGGACGAACTCTATAAGTCCGGACTCA
GATCCGGTGGAGGCGGTTCAGGCGGAGGTGGCTCTGGCGGTGGCGGATCGAGATCTAAACTAATTGCTAA
AAGTGCAGAAGACGAAAAAGCGAAGGAAGAACCAGGGAACCATACGACGTTAATTCTTGCAATGTTAGCT
ATTGGCGTGTTCTCTTTAGGGGCGTTTATCAAAATTATTCAATTAAGAAAAAATAATTAAGTCGACGGTA
CCGCGGGCCCGGGATCCACCGGATCTAGATAACTGATCATAATCAGCCATACCACATTTGTAGAGGTTTT
ACTTGCTTTAAAAAACCTCCCACACCTCCCCCTGAACCTGAAACATAAAATGAATGCAATTGTTGTTGTT
AACTTGTTTATTGCAGCTTATAATGGTTACAAATAAAGCAATAGCATCACAAATTTCACAAATAAAGCAT
TTTTTTCACTGCATTCTAGTTGTGGTTTGTCCAAACTCATCAATGTATCTTAACGCGTAAATTGTAAGCG
TTAATATTTTGTTAAAATTCGCGTTAAATTTTTGTTAAATCAGCTCATTTTTTAACCAATAGGCCGAAAT
CGGCAAAATCCCTTATAAATCAAAAGAATAGACCGAGATAGGGT
[37 nt withheld, positions 1865-1901]
AAAGAACGTGGACTCCAACGTCAAAGG
[49 nt withheld, positions 1929-1977]
T
[91 nt withheld, positions 1979-2069]
G
[124 nt withheld, positions 2071-2194]
CAGGTGGCACTTTTCGGGGAAATGTGCGCGGAACCCCTATTTGTTTATTTTTCTAAATACATTCAAATAT
GTATCCGCTCATGAGACAATAACCCTGATAAATGCTTCAATAATATTGAAAAAGGAAGAGTCCTGAGGCG
GAAAGAACCAGCTGTGGAATGTGTGTCAGTTAGGGTGTGGAAAGTCCCCAGGCTCCCCAGCAGGCAGAAG
TATGCAAAGCATGCATCTCAATTAGTCAGCAACCAGGTGTGGAAAGTCCCCAGGCTCCCCAGCAGGCAGA
AGTATGCAAAGCATGCATCTCAATTAGTCAGCAACCATAGTCCCGCCCCTAACTCCGCCCATCCCGCCCC
TAACTCCGCCCAGTTCCGCCCATTCTCCGCCCCATGGCTGACTAATTTTTTTTATTTATGCAGAGGCCGA
GGCCGCCTCGGCCTCTGAGCTATTCCAGAAGTAGTGAGGAGGCTTTTTTGGAGGCCTAGGCTTTTGCAAA
GATCGATCAAGAGACAGGATGAGGATCGTTTCGCATGATTGAACAAGATGGATTGCACGCAGGTTCTCCG
GCCGCTTGGGTGGAGAGGCTATTCGGCTATGACTGGGCACAACAGACAATCGGCTGCTCTGATGCCGCCG
TGTTCCGGCTGTCAGCGCAGGGGCGCCCGGTTCTTTTTGTCAAGACCGACCTGTCCGGTGCCCTGAATGA
ACTGCAAGACGAGGCAGCGCGGCTATCGTGGCTGGCCACGACGGGCGTTCCTTGCGCAGCTGTGCTCGAC
GTTGTCACTGAAGCGGGAAGGGACTGGCTGCTATTGGGCGAAGTGCCGGGGCAGGATCTCCTGTCATCTC
ACCTTGCTCCTGCCGAGAAAGTATCCATCATGGCTGATGCAATGCGGCGGCTGCATACGCTTGATCCGGC
TACCTGCCCATTCGACCACCAAGCGAAACATCGCATCGAGCGAGCACGTACTCGGATGGAAGCCGGTCTT
GTCGATCAGGATGATCTGGACGAAGAGCATCAGGGGCTCGCGCCAGCCGAACTGTTCGCCAGGCTCAAGG
CGAGCATGCCCGACGGCGAGGATCTCGTCGTGACCCATGGCGATGCCTGCTTGCCGAATATCATGGTGGA
AAATGGCCGCTTTTCTGGATTCATCGACTGTGGCCGGCTGGGTGTGGCGGACCGCTATCAGGACATAGCG
TTGGCTACCCGTGATATTGCTGAAGAGCTTGGCGGCGAATGGGCTGACCGCTTCCTCGTGCTTTACGGTA
TCGCCGCTCCCGATTCGCAGCGCATCGCCTTCTATCGCCTTCTTGACGAGTTCTTCTGAGCGGGACTCTG
GGGTTCGAAATGACCGACCAAGCGACGCCCAACCTGCCATCACGAGATTTCGATTCCACCGCCGCCTTCT
ATGAAAGGTTGGGCTTCGGAATCGTTTTCCGGGACGCCGGCTGGATGATCCTCCAGCGCGGGGATCTCAT
GCTGGAGTTCTTCGCCCACCCTAGGGGGAGGCTAACTGAAACACGGAAGGAGACAATACCGGAAGGAACC
CGCGCTATGACGGCAATAAAAAGACAGAATAAAACGCACGGTGTTGGGTCGTTTGTTCATAAACGCGGGG
TTCGGTCCCAGGGCTGGCACTCTGTCGATACCCCACCGAGACCCCATTGGGGCCAATACGCCCGCGTTTC
TTCCTTTTCCCCACCCCACCCCCCAAGTTCGGGTGAAGGCCCAGGGCTCGCAGCCAACGTCGGGGCGGCA
GGCCCTGCCATAGCCTCAGGTTACTCATATATACTTTAGATTGATTTAAAACTTCATTTTTAATTTAAAA
GGATCTAGGTGAAGATCCTTTTTGATAATCTCATGACCAAAATCCCTTAACGTGAGTTTTCGTTCCACTG
AGCGTCAGACCCCGTAGAAAAGATCAAAGGATCTTCTTGAGATCCTTTTTTTCTGCGCGTAATCTGCTGC
TTGCAAACAAAAAAACCACCGCTACCAGCGGTGGTTTGTTTGCCGGATCAAGAGCTACCAACTCTTTTTC
CGAAGGTAACTGGCTTCAGCAGAGCGCAGATACCAAATACTGTTCTTCTAGTGTAGCCGTAGTTAGGCCA
CCACTTCAAGAACTCTGTAGCACCGCCTACATACCTCGCTCTGCTAATCCTGTTACCAGTGGCTGCTGCC
AGTGGCGATAAGTCGTGTCTTACCGGGTTGGACTCAAGACGATAGTTACCGGATAAGGCGCAGCGGTCGG
GCTGAACGGGGGGTTCGTGCACACAGCCCAGCTTGGAGCGAACGACCTACACCGAACTGAGATACCTACA
GCGTGAGCTATGAGAAAGCGCCACGCTTCCCGAAGGGAGAAAGGCGGACAGGTATCCGGTAAGCGGCAGG
GTCGGAACAGGAGAGCGCACGAGGGAGCTTCCAGGGGGAAACGCCTGGTATCTTTATAGTCCTGTCGGGT
TTCGCCACCTCTGACTTGAGCGTCGATTTTTGTGATGCTCGTCAGGGGGGCGGAGCCTATGGAAAAACGC
CAGCAACGCGGCCTTTTTACGGTTCCTGGCCTTTTGCTGGCCTTTTGCTCACATGTTCTTTCCTGCGTTA
TCCCCTGATTCTGTGGATAACCGTATTACCGCCATGCATTAGTTATTAATAGTAATCAATTACGGGGTCA
TTAGTTCATAGCCCATATATGGAGTTCCG
Features (pLannotate 1.2.2; 16 found; start..end, strand, type, name):
      1..304     +  enhancer       CMV enhancer: human cytomegalovirus immediate early enhancer
    305..508     +  promoter       CMV promoter: human cytomegalovirus (CMV) immediate early promoter
    543..1250    +  CDS            mNeonGreen: mNeonGreen is a basic (constitutively fluorescent) green/yellow fluorescent protein published in 2013, derived from Branchiostoma lanceolatum. It is reported to be a very rapidly-maturing monomer with moderate acid sensitivity.
   1317..1457    +  CDS            actA (fragment): ACTA_LISMO - Also known as prtB. Experimental evidence at protein level: Swiss-Prot protein existence level 1. Virulence factor required for host cell microfilament interaction. It induces actin assembly around the bacteria to allow it to move within the cytoplasm. It is involved in the actin polymerization process. It seems to act as a nucleator that induces the reorganization of the actin cytoskeleton. From Listeria monocytogenes serovar 1/2a (strain ATCC BAA-679 / EGD-e).
   1460..1487    +  misc_feature   MCS (fragment): multiple cloning site
   1504..1588    +  CDS            large T antigen (fragment): large T antigen from SV40 (simian virus 40)
   1611..1732    +  polyA_signal   SV40 poly(A) signal: SV40 polyadenylation signal
   1766..2194    -  rep_origin     f1 ori (sequence partly withheld): f1 bacteriophage origin of replication; arrow indicates direction of (+) strand synthesis
   2221..2325    +  promoter       AmpR promoter: bla
   2327..2684    +  promoter       SV40 promoter: SV40 enhancer and early promoter
   2719..3513    +  CDS            NeoR/KanR: aminoglycoside phosphotransferase from Tn5; aph(3')-II (or nptII); confers resistance to neomycin, kanamycin, and G418 (Geneticin®)
   3534..3686    +  CDS            ble (fragment): BLE_KLEPN - Experimental evidence at protein level: Swiss-Prot protein existence level 1. Binding protein with a strong affinity to the bleomycin family of antibiotics. Binds to CL990; an antimitotic-antibiotic compound. From Klebsiella pneumoniae.
   3745..3792    +  polyA_signal   HSV TK poly(A) signal: herpes simplex virus thymidine kinase polyadenylation signal (Cole and Stacy, 1985)
   3883..3899    -  polyA_signal   bGH poly(A) signal (fragment): bovine growth hormone polyadenylation signal
   4121..4709    +  rep_origin     ori: high-copy-number ColE1/pMB1/pBR322/pUC origin of replication
   4824..4883    +  enhancer       CMV enhancer (fragment): human cytomegalovirus immediate early enhancer
