[The description below was written by a language model from this plasmid's Addgene catalogue record and pLannotate feature annotations shown in this document.]
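Description:
pmNeonGreenHO-mito is a 4,883 bp mammalian expression plasmid built on the pEGFP-C1 backbone, in which the original fluorescent protein has been replaced by a human codon-optimised ("humanized") mNeonGreen carrying a mitochondrial targeting signal. Expression is driven by the human cytomegalovirus immediate-early enhancer and promoter and terminated by the SV40 polyadenylation signal. In both annotated sequence records (the depositor's and the repository's sequencing result, which differ only in their start coordinate), the mNeonGreen coding sequence comes first and is followed after a short gap by a fragment matching Listeria monocytogenes ActA, then the remnant of the multiple cloning site. The record does not say explicitly what the targeting signal is, but the ActA fragment is the only candidate in the feature table; a C-terminal ActA membrane anchor is a known means of tethering proteins to the mitochondrial outer membrane. This layout places the fluorescent protein N-terminal to the targeting sequence, whereas the catalogue lists mNeonGreen as C-terminal on the insert, a discrepancy the record does not resolve.

The plasmid is maintained in E. coli at high copy through a ColE1/pUC-type origin and also carries an f1 origin for single-stranded DNA production. A single Tn5 NeoR/KanR gene serves for selection in both hosts. A bacterial bla-type promoter gives kanamycin resistance, while the SV40 enhancer/early promoter and HSV TK polyadenylation signal allow G418 selection of stably transfected mammalian cells. Short hits to ble, SV40 large T antigen and the bGH poly(A) signal are probably residual backbone sequence. The construct is intended as a bright green mitochondrial marker for fluorescence imaging in mammalian cells, taking advantage of the improved signal reported for the codon-optimised mNeonGreen.
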