Addgene plasmid #127913: pmNeonGreenHO-mito
Purpose: a mammalian expression vector for mitochondria-targeting humanized mNeonGreen
Depositing lab: Isei Tanida. Publication: Optimization of mNeonGreen for Homo sapiens increases its fluorescent intensity in mammalian cells. Tanida-Miyake E, Koike M, Uchiyama Y, Tanida I. PLoS One. 2018 Jan 17;13(1):e0191108. doi: 10.1371/journal.pone.0191108. eCollection 2018. PubMed 29342181.
Backbone
  Vector backbone: pEGFP-C1
  Backbone size w/o insert (bp): 4040
  Total vector size (bp): 4883
  Vector type: Mammalian Expression
  Selectable markers: Neomycin (select with G418)
Growth in bacteria
  Bacterial resistance: Kanamycin, 50 μg/mL
  Growth temperature: 37°C
  Growth strain: DH5alpha
  Copy number: High Copy
Gene/Insert
  Gene/Insert name: humanized mNeonGreen with mitocondrial targetting signal
  Insert size (bp): 930
  Tag / fusion protein: mNeonGreen (C terminal on insert)
Terms and licenses: Academic/Nonprofit Terms; Industry Terms: Not Available to Industry
How to cite: pmNeonGreenHO-mito was a gift from Isei Tanida (Addgene plasmid # 127913 ; http://n2t.net/addgene:127913 ; RRID:Addgene_127913)
